Addgene plasmid #10707: 1264 pBS RSV Gal4 FKHR
Depositing lab: William Sellers. Depositing organization: Dana-Farber Cancer Institute.
Backbone
  Vector backbone: pBS RSV Gal4
  Backbone size w/o insert (bp): 3000
  Vector type: Mammalian Expression
Growth in bacteria
  Bacterial resistance: Ampicillin, 100 μg/mL
  Growth temperature: 37°C
  Growth strain: DH5alpha
  Copy number: High Copy
Gene/Insert
  Gene/Insert name: FKHR (alt name: FOXO1A)
  Species: H. sapiens (human)
  Insert size (bp): 2000
  Mutation: (the Gal4 DBD is aa 1-147)
  Entrez Gene: FOXO1 (a.k.a. FKH1, FKHR, FOXO1A)
  Tag / fusion protein: Gal4 DBD (N terminal on backbone)
  Cloning method: Restriction Enzyme; 5′ cloning site BamHI (not destroyed); 3′ cloning site XbaI (not destroyed)
  Sequencing primers: 5′ n/a; 3′ T7
Terms and licenses: Academic/Nonprofit Terms; Industry Terms: Not Available to Industry
How to cite: 1264 pBS RSV Gal4 FKHR was a gift from William Sellers (Addgene plasmid # 10707 ; http://n2t.net/addgene:10707 ; RRID:Addgene_10707)
