[The description below was written by a language model from this plasmid's Addgene catalogue record.]
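Description:
1264 pBS RSV Gal4 FKHR is a mammalian expression plasmid built on the pBS RSV Gal4 backbone (about 3 kb without insert). The name suggests a pBluescript-type cloning vector carrying an RSV promoter, although the record does not list the promoter or other regulatory elements explicitly and no feature table is available. It is maintained in E. coli as a high-copy plasmid under ampicillin selection. No mammalian selection marker is recorded, so it appears suited to transient transfection.

The payload is the human forkhead transcription factor FKHR (FOXO1, also called FOXO1A), an insert of roughly 2 kb cloned between BamHI and XbaI sites, both of which are retained. The backbone supplies the yeast Gal4 DNA-binding domain (amino acids 1-147) at the N terminus, so the expressed product is a Gal4 DBD-FKHR fusion protein. The record notes no mutation in the FKHR portion itself, and it does not say whether the insert is the complete coding sequence.

Fusions of this kind are generally used in heterologous transactivation assays. The Gal4 DBD tethers the fusion to Gal4 binding sites (UAS) placed upstream of a co-transfected reporter gene, so reporter output reflects the transcriptional activation function of the FKHR moiety independently of its own forkhead DNA-binding specificity. This separates regulation of transactivation from regulation of native target-site recognition. The record does not state the specific experimental purpose, so this application is inferred from the design.
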