>Addgene plasmid #10707 | 1264 pBS RSV Gal4 FKHR | addgene partial sequence | sequence record 17660 | T7 5'-TAATACGACTCACTATAGGG-3'
GCTCGACTTTTAGTGTACCTGCTCACTAACCCTCAGCCTGACACCCAGCTATGTGTCGTTGTCTTGACAC
TGTGTGGGAAGCTTTGGTTGGGCAACACATTGTCAAAGTTAAAATCCAATGTATCTCCATCCATGAGGTC
ATTCCGAATGATGGATTCCATGTCACAGTCTAAGCGCTCAATGAACATGCCATCCAAGTCACTTGGGAGC
TTCTCCTGGTGGAGAAGGCCCATTCTGCCATAGCCATTGCAGCTGCTCACGGAGGAGTAGCCCCCCAGGG
CACTCATCTGCATGGGGTGGGGCAGAGGCACTTGTACAGGTGTCTTCACTTGGGTCAGGCGGTTCATACC
CGAGGTGTGGGGCATGGTGCTTACCGTGTGGGGCAGGGGACGCCCGTTGACTGCAGATGTCTGCTGAGCA
TGTCCAGGGTGGGTATGGGAGCTGGGATTCATCATTTTGTTATGAGATGCCTGGCTGCCATAGGTTGACA
TGACCGAATTAGGGCCCATCATGACGTTCTGGCCCAGAACCCGGCTGTTGGGCTGGGCTACCCCAGGATC
AACTGGTGTCATAATGTCATTATGGGGAGGAGAGTCAGAAGTCAGCAACTCCTTCAAGAGTCCAGGCGCA
CAGTTATACTGACTCATACCTCCATAACTCGACTTATTGTCCTGAAGTGTTTGTATAGGCATCTGGGGCA
AAGGGCTCATGCTGGATTGGCCATATGTATATTTTTGGTAGTTTGGGCTGGGTGAATTCAAACTGGTGTT
TGGTGGCGCAAACGAGTAGCACGGCGTCTGCTGCATCATGGTGCCAGGTGAGGACTGGGTCGAAACAGTT
AATGATGTTGGTGATGAGAGAAAGTTGAGATTATCCAAAAGATTTTCCATGTTTTCGGGATTGCTTATCT
C
